Addgene plasmid #92207: TRE-ChrimsonR-mCherry
Purpose: Reporter construct
Depositing lab: Alice Ting. Depositing organization: Stanford University. Publication: A light- and calcium-gated transcription factor for imaging and manipulating activated neurons. Wang W, Wildes CP, Pattarabanjird T, Sanchez MI, Glober GF, Matthews GA, Tye KM, Ting AY. Nat Biotechnol. 2017 Jun 26. doi: 10.1038/nbt.3909. PubMed 28650461.
Backbone
  Vector backbone: AAV vector
  Backbone size w/o insert (bp): 4037
  Total vector size (bp): 6211
  Vector type: Mammalian Expression, AAV
Growth in bacteria
  Bacterial resistance: Ampicillin, 100 μg/mL
  Growth temperature: 37°C
  Growth strain: NEB Stable
  Copy number: High Copy
Gene/Insert
  Gene/Insert name: ChimsonR-mCherry
  Species: Synthetic
  Insert size (bp): 1830
  Promoter: TRE
  Cloning method: Gibson Cloning
  Sequencing primers: 5′ gcggccgcACGCGTccttc; 3′ CATAGTTAAGAATACCAGTCAATCTTTCAC
Terms and licenses: Academic/Nonprofit Terms; Industry Terms: Not Available to Industry
How to cite: TRE-ChrimsonR-mCherry was a gift from Alice Ting (Addgene plasmid # 92207 ; http://n2t.net/addgene:92207 ; RRID:Addgene_92207) For viral preps, please replace (Addgene plasmid # 92207) in the above sentence with: (Addgene viral prep # 92207-AAV1)
