[The description below was written by a language model from this plasmid's Addgene catalogue record, the feature table of its GenBank file and pLannotate feature annotations shown in this document.]
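Description:
TRE-ChrimsonR-mCherry is a 6.2 kb AAV transfer plasmid for mammalian expression, catalogued as a reporter construct. In bacteria it is maintained through a high-copy ColE1/pUC-type origin and selected with ampicillin via the beta-lactamase gene. An f1/M13 phage origin is also present in the backbone. The expression cassette lies between two AAV2 inverted terminal repeats, the cis elements needed for replication and packaging of the intervening DNA into recombinant AAV particles. Such repeats are prone to rearrangement, which fits with the recorded use of a recombination-deficient growth strain.

The payload is driven by a tetracycline-responsive promoter (TRE). One annotation resolves it as six tet operator sites upstream of a minimal CMV promoter, and the other calls it a fragment of the tight TRE promoter. This promoter has little activity on its own and is switched on when a tetracycline-controlled transactivator binds the operators. It controls ChrimsonR, the K176R variant of the red-light-activated channelrhodopsin from Chlamydomonas noctigama with faster closing kinetics. ChrimsonR is followed by a short linker and mammalian codon-optimised mCherry, and the insert name indicates that the two are expressed as a fusion. A WPRE downstream enhances transcript stability and expression, and a human growth hormone polyadenylation signal terminates the message.

The associated publication describes a light- and calcium-gated transcription factor for imaging and manipulating activated neurons. In that setting the plasmid serves as the downstream responder. Cells in which the transactivator is released express the opsin, which marks them with red fluorescence and makes them controllable with red light. The two feature tables describe the same 6,211 bp sequence with coordinates offset by about 100 bp.
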