LOCUS       Exported 6211 bp ds-DNA circular SYN 12-MAY-2021
DEFINITION  Reporter construct.
ACCESSION   .
VERSION     .
KEYWORDS    TRE-ChrimsonR-mCherry
SOURCE      synthetic DNA construct
  ORGANISM  synthetic DNA construct
REFERENCE   1 (bases 1 to 6211)
  AUTHORS   Wang W, Wildes CP, Pattarabanjird T, Sanchez MI, Glober GF, Matthews
            GA, Tye KM, Ting AY
  TITLE     A light- and calcium-gated transcription factor for imaging and
            manipulating activated neurons.
  JOURNAL   Nat Biotechnol. 2017 Jun 26. doi: 10.1038/nbt.3909.
  PUBMED    28650461
REFERENCE   2 (bases 1 to 6211)
  AUTHORS   .
  TITLE     Direct Submission
  JOURNAL   Exported May 12, 2021 from SnapGene Server 1.1.58
            http://www.snapgene.com
FEATURES             Location/Qualifiers
     source          1..6211
                     /organism="synthetic DNA construct"
                     /mol_type="other DNA"
     protein_bind    77..95
                     /gene="tetO"
                     /label=tet operator
                     /bound_moiety="tetracycline repressor TetR"
                     /note="bacterial operator O2 for the tetR and tetA genes"
     protein_bind    112..130
                     /gene="tetO"
                     /label=tet operator
                     /bound_moiety="tetracycline repressor TetR"
                     /note="bacterial operator O2 for the tetR and tetA genes"
     protein_bind    148..166
                     /gene="tetO"
                     /label=tet operator
                     /bound_moiety="tetracycline repressor TetR"
                     /note="bacterial operator O2 for the tetR and tetA genes"
     protein_bind    184..202
                     /gene="tetO"
                     /label=tet operator
                     /bound_moiety="tetracycline repressor TetR"
                     /note="bacterial operator O2 for the tetR and tetA genes"
     protein_bind    219..237
                     /gene="tetO"
                     /label=tet operator
                     /bound_moiety="tetracycline repressor TetR"
                     /note="bacterial operator O2 for the tetR and tetA genes"
     protein_bind    255..273
                     /gene="tetO"
                     /label=tet operator
                     /bound_moiety="tetracycline repressor TetR"
                     /note="bacterial operator O2 for the tetR and tetA genes"
     promoter        285..323
                     /label=minimal CMV promoter
                     /note="human cytomegalovirus (CMV) immediate early
                     promoter"
     primer_bind     320..344
                     /label=LNCX
                     /note="Human CMV promoter, forward primer"
     regulatory      372..381
                     /regulatory_class="other"
                     /note="vertebrate consensus sequence for strong initiation
                     of translation (Kozak, 1987)"
     CDS             378..1427
                     /codon_start=1
                     /product="red light-drivable channelrhodopsin from
                     Chlamydomonas noctigama (Klapoetke et al., 2014)"
                     /label=ChrimsonR
                     /note="K176R mutant with accelerated closing kinetics"
                     /translation="MAELISSATRSLFAAGGINPWPNPYHHEDMGCGGMTPTGECFSTE
                     WWCDPSYGLSDAGYGYCFVEATGGYLVVGVEKKQAWLHSRGTPGEKIGAQVCQWIAFSI
                     AIALLTFYGFSAWKATCGWEEVYVCCVEVLFVTLEIFKEFSSPATVYLSTGNHAYCLRY
                     FEWLLSCPVILIRLSNLSGLKNDYSKRTMGLIVSCVGMIVFGMAAGLATDWLKWLLYIV
                     SCIYGGYMYFQAAKCYVEANHSVPKGHCRMVVKLMAYAYFASWGSYPILWAVGPEGLLK
                     LSPYANSIGHSICDIIAKEFWTFLAHHLRIKIHEHILIHGDIRKTTKMEIGGEEVEVEE
                     FVEEEDEDTV"
     regulatory      1491..1500
                     /regulatory_class="other"
                     /note="vertebrate consensus sequence for strong initiation
                     of translation (Kozak, 1987)"
     CDS             1497..2207
                     /codon_start=1
                     /product="monomeric derivative of DsRed fluorescent protein
                     (Shaner et al., 2004)"
                     /label=mCherry
                     /note="mammalian codon-optimized"
                     /translation="MVSKGEEDNMAIIKEFMRFKVHMEGSVNGHEFEIEGEGEGRPYEG
                     TQTAKLKVTKGGPLPFAWDILSPQFMYGSKAYVKHPADIPDYLKLSFPEGFKWERVMNF
                     EDGGVVTVTQDSSLQDGEFIYKVKLRGTNFPSDGPVMQKKTMGWEASSERMYPEDGALK
                     GEIKQRLKLKDGGHYDAEVKTTYKAKKPVQLPGAYNVNIKLDITSHNEDYTIVEQYERA
                     EGRHSTGGMDELYK"
     primer_bind     complement(1642..1660)
                     /label=mCherry-R
                     /note="mCherry, reverse primer"
     primer_bind     1910..1929
                     /label=mCherry-F
                     /note="mCherry, forward primer"
     misc_feature    2239..2827
                     /label=WPRE
                     /note="woodchuck hepatitis virus posttranscriptional
                     regulatory element"
     primer_bind     complement(2292..2312)
                     /label=WPRE-R
                     /note="WPRE, reverse primer"
     CDS             complement(2710..2721)
                     /codon_start=1
                     /product="Factor Xa recognition and cleavage site"
                     /label=Factor Xa site
                     /translation="IEGR"
     polyA_signal    2859..3335
                     /label=hGH poly(A) signal
                     /note="human growth hormone polyadenylation signal"
     primer_bind     complement(3058..3077)
                     /label=hGH-PA-R
                     /note="Human growth hormone terminator, reverse primer"
     repeat_region   3375..3515
                     /label=AAV2 ITR
                     /note="inverted terminal repeat of adeno-associated virus
                     serotype 2"
     repeat_region   3375..3504
                     /label=AAV2 ITR
     rep_origin      3590..4045
                     /direction=RIGHT
                     /label=f1 ori
                     /note="f1 bacteriophage origin of replication; arrow
                     indicates direction of (+) strand synthesis"
     primer_bind     complement(3677..3696)
                     /label=F1ori-R
                     /note="F1 origin, reverse primer"
     primer_bind     3887..3908
                     /label=F1ori-F
                     /note="F1 origin, forward primer"
     primer_bind     complement(4062..4081)
                     /label=pRS-marker
                     /note="pRS vectors, use to sequence yeast selectable
                     marker"
     primer_bind     4181..4203
                     /label=pGEX 3'
                     /note="pGEX vectors, reverse primer"
     primer_bind     complement(4241..4259)
                     /label=pBRforEco
                     /note="pBR322 vectors, upsteam of EcoRI site, forward
                     primer"
     promoter        4327..4431
                     /gene="bla"
                     /label=AmpR promoter
     CDS             4432..5292
                     /codon_start=1
                     /gene="bla"
                     /product="beta-lactamase"
                     /label=AmpR
                     /note="confers resistance to ampicillin, carbenicillin, and
                     related antibiotics"
                     /translation="MSIQHFRVALIPFFAAFCLPVFAHPETLVKVKDAEDQLGARVGYI
                     ELDLNSGKILESFRPEERFPMMSTFKVLLCGAVLSRIDAGQEQLGRRIHYSQNDLVEYS
                     PVTEKHLTDGMTVRELCSAAITMSDNTAANLLLTTIGGPKELTAFLHNMGDHVTRLDRW
                     EPELNEAIPNDERDTTMPVAMATTLRKLLTGELLTLASRQQLIDWMEADKVAGPLLRSA
                     LPAGWFIADKSGAGERGSRGIIAALGPDGKPSRIVVIYTTGSQATMDERNRQIAEIGAS
                     LIKHW"
     primer_bind     complement(4650..4669)
                     /label=Amp-R
                     /note="Ampicillin resistance gene, reverse primer"
     rep_origin      5463..6051
                     /direction=RIGHT
                     /label=ori
                     /note="high-copy-number ColE1/pMB1/pBR322/pUC origin of
                     replication"
     primer_bind     5952..5971
                     /label=pBR322ori-F
                     /note="pBR322 origin, forward primer"
     repeat_region   6113..31
                     /label=AAV2 ITR (alternate)
                     /note="Functional equivalent of wild-type AAV2 ITR"
ORIGIN
        1 ggagtggcca actccatcac taggggttcc tgcggccgca cgcgtccttc aggtccgagg
       61 ttctagacga gtttactccc tatcagtgat agagaacgat gtcgagttta ctccctatca
      121 gtgatagaga acgtatgtcg agtttactcc ctatcagtga tagagaacgt atgtcgagtt
      181 tactccctat cagtgataga gaacgtatgt cgagtttatc cctatcagtg atagagaacg
      241 tatgtcgagt ttactcccta tcagtgatag agaacgtatg tcgaggtagg cgtgtacggt
      301 gggaggccta tataagcaga gctcgtttag tgaaccgtca gatcgcaaag ggcgaattcg
      361 atccaccggt cgccaccatg gctgagctga tcagcagcgc caccagatct ctgtttgccg
      421 ccggaggcat caacccttgg cctaacccct accaccacga ggacatgggc tgtggaggaa
      481 tgacacctac aggcgagtgc ttcagcaccg agtggtggtg tgacccttct tacggactga
      541 gcgacgccgg atacggatat tgcttcgtgg aggccacagg cggctacctg gtcgtgggag
      601 tggagaagaa gcaggcttgg ctgcacagca gaggcacacc aggagaaaag atcggcgccc
      661 aggtctgcca gtggattgct ttcagcatcg ccatcgccct gctgacattc tacggcttca
      721 gcgcctggaa ggccacttgc ggttgggagg aggtctacgt ctgttgcgtc gaggtgctgt
      781 tcgtgaccct ggagatcttc aaggagttca gcagccccgc cacagtgtac ctgtctaccg
      841 gcaaccacgc ctattgcctg cgctacttcg agtggctgct gtcttgcccc gtgatcctga
      901 tcagactgag caacctgagc ggcctgaaga acgactacag caagcggacc atgggcctga
      961 tcgtgtcttg cgtgggaatg atcgtgttcg gcatggccgc aggactggct accgattggc
     1021 tcaagtggct gctgtatatc gtgtcttgca tctacggcgg ctacatgtac ttccaggccg
     1081 ccaagtgcta cgtggaagcc aaccacagcg tgcctaaagg ccattgccgc atggtcgtga
     1141 agctgatggc ctacgcttac ttcgcctctt ggggcagcta cccaatcctc tgggcagtgg
     1201 gaccagaagg actgctgaag ctgagccctt acgccaacag catcggccac agcatctgcg
     1261 acatcatcgc caaggagttt tggaccttcc tggcccacca cctgaggatc aagatccacg
     1321 agcacatcct gatccacggc gacatccgga agaccaccaa gatggagatc ggaggcgagg
     1381 aggtggaagt ggaagagttc gtggaggagg aggacgagga cacagtggcg gcaccggtag
     1441 tagcagtgag cggtggaagc ggttctggaa gtgctcggga tccaccggtc gccaccatgg
     1501 tgagcaaggg cgaggaggat aacatggcca tcatcaagga gttcatgcgc ttcaaggtgc
     1561 acatggaggg ctccgtgaac ggccacgagt tcgagatcga gggcgagggc gagggccgcc
     1621 cctacgaggg cacccagacc gccaagctga aggtgaccaa gggtggcccc ctgcccttcg
     1681 cctgggacat cctgtcccct cagttcatgt acggctccaa ggcctacgtg aagcaccccg
     1741 ccgacatccc cgactacttg aagctgtcct tccccgaggg attcaagtgg gagcgcgtga
     1801 tgaacttcga ggacggcggc gtggtgaccg tgacccagga ctcctccctg caggacggcg
     1861 agttcatcta caaggtgaag ctgcgcggca ccaacttccc ctccgacggc cccgtaatgc
     1921 agaagaagac catgggctgg gaggcctcct ccgagcggat gtaccccgag gacggcgccc
     1981 tgaagggcga gatcaagcag aggctgaagc tgaaggacgg cggccactac gacgctgagg
     2041 tcaagaccac ctacaaggcc aagaagcccg tgcagctgcc cggcgcctac aacgtcaaca
     2101 tcaagttgga catcacctcc cacaacgagg actacaccat cgtggaacag tacgaacgcg
     2161 ccgagggccg ccactccacc ggcggcatgg acgagctgta caagtaaact agtaccggta
     2221 gatatcaagc ttatcgataa tcaacctctg gattacaaaa tttgtgaaag attgactggt
     2281 attcttaact atgttgctcc ttttacgcta tgtggatacg ctgctttaat gcctttgtat
     2341 catgctattg cttcccgtat ggctttcatt ttctcctcct tgtataaatc ctggttgctg
     2401 tctctttatg aggagttgtg gcccgttgtc aggcaacgtg gcgtggtgtg cactgtgttt
     2461 gctgacgcaa cccccactgg ttggggcatt gccaccacct gtcagctcct ttccgggact
     2521 ttcgctttcc ccctccctat tgccacggcg gaactcatcg ccgcctgcct tgcccgctgc
     2581 tggacagggg ctcggctgtt gggcactgac aattccgtgg tgttgtcggg gaaatcatcg
     2641 tcctttcctt ggctgctcgc ctatgttgcc acctggattc tgcgcgggac gtccttctgc
     2701 tacgtccctt cggccctcaa tccagcggac cttccttccc gcggcctgct gccggctctg
     2761 cggcctcttc cgcgtcttcg ccttcgccct cagacgagtc ggatctccct ttgggccgcc
     2821 tccccgcatc gataccgagc gctgctcgag agatctacgg gtggcatccc tgtgacccct
     2881 ccccagtgcc tctcctggcc ctggaagttg ccactccagt gcccaccagc cttgtcctaa
     2941 taaaattaag ttgcatcatt ttgtctgact aggtgtcctt ctataatatt atggggtgga
     3001 ggggggtggt atggagcaag gggcaagttg ggaagacaac ctgtagggcc tgcggggtct
     3061 attgggaacc aagctggagt gcagtggcac aatcttggct cactgcaatc tccgcctcct
     3121 gggttcaagc gattctcctg cctcagcctc ccgagttgtt gggattccag gcatgcatga
     3181 ccaggctcag ctaatttttg tttttttggt agagacgggg tttcaccata ttggccaggc
     3241 tggtctccaa ctcctaatct caggtgatct acccaccttg gcctcccaaa ttgctgggat
     3301 tacaggcgtg aaccactgct cccttccctg tccttctgat tttgtaggta accacgtgcg
     3361 gaccgagcgg ccgcaggaac ccctagtgat ggagttggcc actccctctc tgcgcgctcg
     3421 ctcgctcact gaggccgggc gaccaaaggt cgcccgacgc ccgggctttg cccgggcggc
     3481 ctcagtgagc gagcgagcgc gcagctgcct gcaggggcgc ctgatgcggt attttctcct
     3541 tacgcatctg tgcggtattt cacaccgcat annnnnnnnn nnnnnnnnnn nnnnnnnnnn
     3601 nnnnnnnnnn nnnnnnnnnn nnnnnnnnnn nnnnnnnnnn nnnnnnnnnn nnnnnnnnnn
     3661 nnnnnntnnn nnnnnnnnnn nnnnnnnnnn nnnnnnnnnn nnnnnnnnnn nnncnnnnnn
     3721 nnnnnnnnnn nnnnnnnnnn nnnnnnnnnn nnnnnnnnnn nnnnnnnnnn nnnnnnnnnn
     3781 nnnnnnnnnn nnnnnnnnnn nnnnnnnnnn nnnnnnnnnn nnnnnnnnnn nnnnnnnnnn
     3841 nnnnnnnnnn nnnnnccttt gacgttggag tccacgttct ttaatagtgg actcttgttc
     3901 caaactggaa caacactcaa ctctatctcg ggctattctt ttgatttata agggattttg
     3961 ccgatttcgg tctattggtt aaaaaatgag ctgatttaac aaaaatttaa cgcgaatttt
     4021 aacaaaatat taacgtttac aattttatgg tgcactctca gtacaatctg ctctgatgcc
     4081 gcatagttaa gccagccccg acacccgcca acacccgctg acgcgccctg acgggcttgt
     4141 ctgctcccgg catccgctta cagacaagct gtgaccgtct ccgggagctg catgtgtcag
     4201 aggttttcac cgtcatcacc gaaacgcgcg agacgaaagg gcctcgtgat acgcctattt
     4261 ttataggtta atgtcatgat aataatggtt tcttagacgt caggtggcac ttttcgggga
     4321 aatgtgcgcg gaacccctat ttgtttattt ttctaaatac attcaaatat gtatccgctc
     4381 atgagacaat aaccctgata aatgcttcaa taatattgaa aaaggaagag tatgagtatt
     4441 caacatttcc gtgtcgccct tattcccttt tttgcggcat tttgccttcc tgtttttgct
     4501 cacccagaaa cgctggtgaa agtaaaagat gctgaagatc agttgggtgc acgagtgggt
     4561 tacatcgaac tggatctcaa cagcggtaag atccttgaga gttttcgccc cgaagaacgt
     4621 tttccaatga tgagcacttt taaagttctg ctatgtggcg cggtattatc ccgtattgac
     4681 gccgggcaag agcaactcgg tcgccgcata cactattctc agaatgactt ggttgagtac
     4741 tcaccagtca cagaaaagca tcttacggat ggcatgacag taagagaatt atgcagtgct
     4801 gccataacca tgagtgataa cactgcggcc aacttacttc tgacaacgat cggaggaccg
     4861 aaggagctaa ccgctttttt gcacaacatg ggggatcatg taactcgcct tgatcgttgg
     4921 gaaccggagc tgaatgaagc cataccaaac gacgagcgtg acaccacgat gcctgtagca
     4981 atggcaacaa cgttgcgcaa actattaact ggcgaactac ttactctagc ttcccggcaa
     5041 caattaatag actggatgga ggcggataaa gttgcaggac cacttctgcg ctcggccctt
     5101 ccggctggct ggtttattgc tgataaatct ggagccggtg agcgtgggtc tcgcggtatc
     5161 attgcagcac tggggccaga tggtaagccc tcccgtatcg tagttatcta cacgacgggg
     5221 agtcaggcaa ctatggatga acgaaataga cagatcgctg agataggtgc ctcactgatt
     5281 aagcattggt aactgtcaga ccaagtttac tcatatatac tttagattga tttaaaactt
     5341 catttttaat ttaaaaggat ctaggtgaag atcctttttg ataatctcat gaccaaaatc
     5401 ccttaacgtg agttttcgtt ccactgagcg tcagaccccg tagaaaagat caaaggatct
     5461 tcttgagatc ctttttttct gcgcgtaatc tgctgcttgc aaacaaaaaa accaccgcta
     5521 ccagcggtgg tttgtttgcc ggatcaagag ctaccaactc tttttccgaa ggtaactggc
     5581 ttcagcagag cgcagatacc aaatactgtt cttctagtgt agccgtagtt aggccaccac
     5641 ttcaagaact ctgtagcacc gcctacatac ctcgctctgc taatcctgtt accagtggct
     5701 gctgccagtg gcgataagtc gtgtcttacc gggttggact caagacgata gttaccggat
     5761 aaggcgcagc ggtcgggctg aacggggggt tcgtgcacac agcccagctt ggagcgaacg
     5821 acctacaccg aactgagata cctacagcgt gagctatgag aaagcgccac gcttcccgaa
     5881 gggagaaagg cggacaggta tccggtaagc ggcagggtcg gaacaggaga gcgcacgagg
     5941 gagcttccag ggggaaacgc ctggtatctt tatagtcctg tcgggtttcg ccacctctga
     6001 cttgagcgtc gatttttgtg atgctcgtca ggggggcgga gcctatggaa aaacgccagc
     6061 aacgcggcct ttttacggtt cctggccttt tgctggcctt ttgctcacat gtcctgcagg
     6121 cagctgcgcg ctcgctcgct cactgaggcc gcccgggcgt cgggcgacct ttggtcgccc
     6181 ggcctcagtg agcgagcgag cgcgcagaga g
//
