Features (pLannotate 1.2.2; 16 found; start..end, strand, type, name):
     12..39      +  repeat_region  AAV2 ITR (fragment): inverted terminal repeat of adeno-associated virus serotype 2 inverted
     68..95      +  repeat_region  AAV2 ITR (fragment): inverted terminal repeat of adeno-associated virus serotype 2 inverted
    167..445     +  promoter       tight TRE promoter (fragment): Tet-responsive promoter PTight, consisting of seven tet operator sequences followed by the minimal CMV promoter
    477..1526    +  CDS            ChrimsonR: red light-drivable channelrhodopsin from Chlamydomonas noctigama (Klapoetke et al., 2014) K176R mutant with accelerated closing kinetics
   1596..2303    +  CDS            mCherry: mCherry is a basic (constitutively fluorescent) red fluorescent protein published in 2004, derived from Discosoma sp.. It is reported to be a very rapidly-maturing monomer with low acid sensitivity.
   2320..2338    +  misc_feature   MCS (fragment): pBluescript multiple cloning site
   2338..2926    +  misc_feature   WPRE: woodchuck hepatitis virus posttranscriptional regulatory element
   2958..3434    +  polyA_signal   hGH poly(A) signal: human growth hormone polyadenylation signal
   3474..3614    +  repeat_region  AAV2 ITR: inverted terminal repeat of adeno-associated virus serotype 2 inverted
   3619..3670    -  misc_feature   bom (fragment): basis of mobility region from pBR322
   3689..4069    +  rep_origin     M13 ori (sequence partly withheld): M13 bacteriophage origin of replication; arrow indicates direction of (+) strand synthesis
   4145..4194    -  misc_feature   bom (fragment): basis of mobility region from pBR322
   4296..4331    -  CDS            rop (fragment): Rop protein, which maintains plasmids at low copy number; rop
   4426..4530    +  promoter       AmpR promoter: bla
   4531..5391    +  CDS            AmpR: β-lactamase; bla; confers resistance to ampicillin, carbenicillin, and related antibiotics
   5562..6150    +  rep_origin     ori: high-copy-number ColE1/pMB1/pBR322/pUC origin of replication
>Addgene plasmid #92207 | TRE-ChrimsonR-mCherry | analyzer sequence | sequence record 177689
CCTGCAGGCAGCTGCGCGCTCGCTCGCTCACTGAGGCCGCCCGGGCGTCGGGCGACCTTTGGTCGCCCGG
CCTCAGTGAGCGAGCGAGCGCGCAGAGAGGGAGTGGCCAACTCCATCACTAGGGGTTCCTGCGGCCGCAC
GCGTCCTTCAGGTCCGAGGTTCTAGACGAGTTTACTCCCTATCAGTGATAGAGAACGATGTCGAGTTTAC
TCCCTATCAGTGATAGAGAACGTATGTCGAGTTTACTCCCTATCAGTGATAGAGAACGTATGTCGAGTTT
ACTCCCTATCAGTGATAGAGAACGTATGTCGAGTTTATCCCTATCAGTGATAGAGAACGTATGTCGAGTT
TACTCCCTATCAGTGATAGAGAACGTATGTCGAGGTAGGCGTGTACGGTGGGAGGCCTATATAAGCAGAG
CTCGTTTAGTGAACCGTCAGATCGCAAAGGGCGAATTCGATCCACCGGTCGCCACCATGGCTGAGCTGAT
CAGCAGCGCCACCAGATCTCTGTTTGCCGCCGGAGGCATCAACCCTTGGCCTAACCCCTACCACCACGAG
GACATGGGCTGTGGAGGAATGACACCTACAGGCGAGTGCTTCAGCACCGAGTGGTGGTGTGACCCTTCTT
ACGGACTGAGCGACGCCGGATACGGATATTGCTTCGTGGAGGCCACAGGCGGCTACCTGGTCGTGGGAGT
GGAGAAGAAGCAGGCTTGGCTGCACAGCAGAGGCACACCAGGAGAAAAGATCGGCGCCCAGGTCTGCCAG
TGGATTGCTTTCAGCATCGCCATCGCCCTGCTGACATTCTACGGCTTCAGCGCCTGGAAGGCCACTTGCG
GTTGGGAGGAGGTCTACGTCTGTTGCGTCGAGGTGCTGTTCGTGACCCTGGAGATCTTCAAGGAGTTCAG
CAGCCCCGCCACAGTGTACCTGTCTACCGGCAACCACGCCTATTGCCTGCGCTACTTCGAGTGGCTGCTG
TCTTGCCCCGTGATCCTGATCAGACTGAGCAACCTGAGCGGCCTGAAGAACGACTACAGCAAGCGGACCA
TGGGCCTGATCGTGTCTTGCGTGGGAATGATCGTGTTCGGCATGGCCGCAGGACTGGCTACCGATTGGCT
CAAGTGGCTGCTGTATATCGTGTCTTGCATCTACGGCGGCTACATGTACTTCCAGGCCGCCAAGTGCTAC
GTGGAAGCCAACCACAGCGTGCCTAAAGGCCATTGCCGCATGGTCGTGAAGCTGATGGCCTACGCTTACT
TCGCCTCTTGGGGCAGCTACCCAATCCTCTGGGCAGTGGGACCAGAAGGACTGCTGAAGCTGAGCCCTTA
CGCCAACAGCATCGGCCACAGCATCTGCGACATCATCGCCAAGGAGTTTTGGACCTTCCTGGCCCACCAC
CTGAGGATCAAGATCCACGAGCACATCCTGATCCACGGCGACATCCGGAAGACCACCAAGATGGAGATCG
GAGGCGAGGAGGTGGAAGTGGAAGAGTTCGTGGAGGAGGAGGACGAGGACACAGTGGCGGCACCGGTAGT
AGCAGTGAGCGGTGGAAGCGGTTCTGGAAGTGCTCGGGATCCACCGGTCGCCACCATGGTGAGCAAGGGC
GAGGAGGATAACATGGCCATCATCAAGGAGTTCATGCGCTTCAAGGTGCACATGGAGGGCTCCGTGAACG
GCCACGAGTTCGAGATCGAGGGCGAGGGCGAGGGCCGCCCCTACGAGGGCACCCAGACCGCCAAGCTGAA
GGTGACCAAGGGTGGCCCCCTGCCCTTCGCCTGGGACATCCTGTCCCCTCAGTTCATGTACGGCTCCAAG
GCCTACGTGAAGCACCCCGCCGACATCCCCGACTACTTGAAGCTGTCCTTCCCCGAGGGATTCAAGTGGG
AGCGCGTGATGAACTTCGAGGACGGCGGCGTGGTGACCGTGACCCAGGACTCCTCCCTGCAGGACGGCGA
GTTCATCTACAAGGTGAAGCTGCGCGGCACCAACTTCCCCTCCGACGGCCCCGTAATGCAGAAGAAGACC
ATGGGCTGGGAGGCCTCCTCCGAGCGGATGTACCCCGAGGACGGCGCCCTGAAGGGCGAGATCAAGCAGA
GGCTGAAGCTGAAGGACGGCGGCCACTACGACGCTGAGGTCAAGACCACCTACAAGGCCAAGAAGCCCGT
GCAGCTGCCCGGCGCCTACAACGTCAACATCAAGTTGGACATCACCTCCCACAACGAGGACTACACCATC
GTGGAACAGTACGAACGCGCCGAGGGCCGCCACTCCACCGGCGGCATGGACGAGCTGTACAAGTAAACTA
GTACCGGTAGATATCAAGCTTATCGATAATCAACCTCTGGATTACAAAATTTGTGAAAGATTGACTGGTA
TTCTTAACTATGTTGCTCCTTTTACGCTATGTGGATACGCTGCTTTAATGCCTTTGTATCATGCTATTGC
TTCCCGTATGGCTTTCATTTTCTCCTCCTTGTATAAATCCTGGTTGCTGTCTCTTTATGAGGAGTTGTGG
CCCGTTGTCAGGCAACGTGGCGTGGTGTGCACTGTGTTTGCTGACGCAACCCCCACTGGTTGGGGCATTG
CCACCACCTGTCAGCTCCTTTCCGGGACTTTCGCTTTCCCCCTCCCTATTGCCACGGCGGAACTCATCGC
CGCCTGCCTTGCCCGCTGCTGGACAGGGGCTCGGCTGTTGGGCACTGACAATTCCGTGGTGTTGTCGGGG
AAATCATCGTCCTTTCCTTGGCTGCTCGCCTATGTTGCCACCTGGATTCTGCGCGGGACGTCCTTCTGCT
ACGTCCCTTCGGCCCTCAATCCAGCGGACCTTCCTTCCCGCGGCCTGCTGCCGGCTCTGCGGCCTCTTCC
GCGTCTTCGCCTTCGCCCTCAGACGAGTCGGATCTCCCTTTGGGCCGCCTCCCCGCATCGATACCGAGCG
CTGCTCGAGAGATCTACGGGTGGCATCCCTGTGACCCCTCCCCAGTGCCTCTCCTGGCCCTGGAAGTTGC
CACTCCAGTGCCCACCAGCCTTGTCCTAATAAAATTAAGTTGCATCATTTTGTCTGACTAGGTGTCCTTC
TATAATATTATGGGGTGGAGGGGGGTGGTATGGAGCAAGGGGCAAGTTGGGAAGACAACCTGTAGGGCCT
GCGGGGTCTATTGGGAACCAAGCTGGAGTGCAGTGGCACAATCTTGGCTCACTGCAATCTCCGCCTCCTG
GGTTCAAGCGATTCTCCTGCCTCAGCCTCCCGAGTTGTTGGGATTCCAGGCATGCATGACCAGGCTCAGC
TAATTTTTGTTTTTTTGGTAGAGACGGGGTTTCACCATATTGGCCAGGCTGGTCTCCAACTCCTAATCTC
AGGTGATCTACCCACCTTGGCCTCCCAAATTGCTGGGATTACAGGCGTGAACCACTGCTCCCTTCCCTGT
CCTTCTGATTTTGTAGGTAACCACGTGCGGACCGAGCGGCCGCAGGAACCCCTAGTGATGGAGTTGGCCA
CTCCCTCTCTGCGCGCTCGCTCGCTCACTGAGGCCGGGCGACCAAAGGTCGCCCGACGCCCGGGCTTTGC
CCGGGCGGCCTCAGTGAGCGAGCGAGCGCGCAGCTGCCTGCAGGGGCGCCTGATGCGGTATTTTCTCCTT
ACGCATCTGTGCGGTATTTCACACCGCATA
[142 nt withheld, positions 3671-3812]
C
[141 nt withheld, positions 3814-3954]
CCTTTGACGTTGGAGTCCACGTTCTTTAATAGTGGACTCTTGTTCCAAACTGGAACAACACTCAACCCTA
TCTCGGGCTATTCTTTTGATTTATAAGGGATTTTGCCGATTTCGGCCTATTGGTTAAAAAATGAGCTGAT
TTAACAAAAATTTAACGCGAATTTTAACAAAATATTAACGTTTACAATTTTATGGTGCACTCTCAGTACA
ATCTGCTCTGATGCCGCATAGTTAAGCCAGCCCCGACACCCGCCAACACCCGCTGACGCGCCCTGACGGG
CTTGTCTGCTCCCGGCATCCGCTTACAGACAAGCTGTGACCGTCTCCGGGAGCTGCATGTGTCAGAGGTT
TTCACCGTCATCACCGAAACGCGCGAGACGAAAGGGCCTCGTGATACGCCTATTTTTATAGGTTAATGTC
ATGATAATAATGGTTTCTTAGACGTCAGGTGGCACTTTTCGGGGAAATGTGCGCGGAACCCCTATTTGTT
TATTTTTCTAAATACATTCAAATATGTATCCGCTCATGAGACAATAACCCTGATAAATGCTTCAATAATA
TTGAAAAAGGAAGAGTATGAGTATTCAACATTTCCGTGTCGCCCTTATTCCCTTTTTTGCGGCATTTTGC
CTTCCTGTTTTTGCTCACCCAGAAACGCTGGTGAAAGTAAAAGATGCTGAAGATCAGTTGGGTGCACGAG
TGGGTTACATCGAACTGGATCTCAACAGCGGTAAGATCCTTGAGAGTTTTCGCCCCGAAGAACGTTTTCC
AATGATGAGCACTTTTAAAGTTCTGCTATGTGGCGCGGTATTATCCCGTATTGACGCCGGGCAAGAGCAA
CTCGGTCGCCGCATACACTATTCTCAGAATGACTTGGTTGAGTACTCACCAGTCACAGAAAAGCATCTTA
CGGATGGCATGACAGTAAGAGAATTATGCAGTGCTGCCATAACCATGAGTGATAACACTGCGGCCAACTT
ACTTCTGACAACGATCGGAGGACCGAAGGAGCTAACCGCTTTTTTGCACAACATGGGGGATCATGTAACT
CGCCTTGATCGTTGGGAACCGGAGCTGAATGAAGCCATACCAAACGACGAGCGTGACACCACGATGCCTG
TAGCAATGGCAACAACGTTGCGCAAACTATTAACTGGCGAACTACTTACTCTAGCTTCCCGGCAACAATT
AATAGACTGGATGGAGGCGGATAAAGTTGCAGGACCACTTCTGCGCTCGGCCCTTCCGGCTGGCTGGTTT
ATTGCTGATAAATCTGGAGCCGGTGAGCGTGGAAGCCGCGGTATCATTGCAGCACTGGGGCCAGATGGTA
AGCCCTCCCGTATCGTAGTTATCTACACGACGGGGAGTCAGGCAACTATGGATGAACGAAATAGACAGAT
CGCTGAGATAGGTGCCTCACTGATTAAGCATTGGTAACTGTCAGACCAAGTTTACTCATATATACTTTAG
ATTGATTTAAAACTTCATTTTTAATTTAAAAGGATCTAGGTGAAGATCCTTTTTGATAATCTCATGACCA
AAATCCCTTAACGTGAGTTTTCGTTCCACTGAGCGTCAGACCCCGTAGAAAAGATCAAAGGATCTTCTTG
AGATCCTTTTTTTCTGCGCGTAATCTGCTGCTTGCAAACAAAAAAACCACCGCTACCAGCGGTGGTTTGT
TTGCCGGATCAAGAGCTACCAACTCTTTTTCCGAAGGTAACTGGCTTCAGCAGAGCGCAGATACCAAATA
CTGTCCTTCTAGTGTAGCCGTAGTTAGGCCACCACTTCAAGAACTCTGTAGCACCGCCTACATACCTCGC
TCTGCTAATCCTGTTACCAGTGGCTGCTGCCAGTGGCGATAAGTCGTGTCTTACCGGGTTGGACTCAAGA
CGATAGTTACCGGATAAGGCGCAGCGGTCGGGCTGAACGGGGGGTTCGTGCACACAGCCCAGCTTGGAGC
GAACGACCTACACCGAACTGAGATACCTACAGCGTGAGCTATGAGAAAGCGCCACGCTTCCCGAAGGGAG
AAAGGCGGACAGGTATCCGGTAAGCGGCAGGGTCGGAACAGGAGAGCGCACGAGGGAGCTTCCAGGGGGA
AACGCCTGGTATCTTTATAGTCCTGTCGGGTTTCGCCACCTCTGACTTGAGCGTCGATTTTTGTGATGCT
CGTCAGGGGGGCGGAGCCTATGGAAAAACGCCAGCAACGCGGCCTTTTTACGGTTCCTGGCCTTTTGCTG
GCCTTTTGCTCACATGT
